Addgene plasmid #73147: Synapsin sHRPa-NRX in FSW lentiviral vector
Purpose: Large fragment of split HRP fused to the extracellular terminus of neurexin3B. This is a lentiviral plasmid, but can also be used for transfections. Synapsin promoter.
Depositing lab: Alice Ting. Depositing organization: Massachusetts Institute of Technology. Publication: A split horseradish peroxidase for the detection of intercellular protein-protein interactions and sensitive visualization of synapses. Martell JD, Yamagata M, Deerinck TJ, Phan S, Kwa CG, Ellisman MH, Sanes JR, Ting AY. Nat Biotechnol. 2016 May 30. doi: 10.1038/nbt.3563. PubMed 27240195.
Backbone
  Vector backbone: FSW lentiviral vector
  Backbone size w/o insert (bp): 8451
  Total vector size (bp): 10485
  Vector type: Mammalian Expression, Lentiviral
Growth in bacteria
  Bacterial resistance: Ampicillin, 100 μg/mL
  Growth temperature: 30°C
  Growth strain: NEB Stable
  Copy number: Unknown
Gene/Insert
  Gene/Insert name: sHRPa-NRX
  Species: H. sapiens (human), Synthetic
  Insert size (bp): 2034
  Promoter: Synapsin
  Tag / fusion protein: Flag tag; 2x HA tag
  Cloning method: Restriction Enzyme; 5′ cloning site XbaI (not destroyed); 3′ cloning site AscI (not destroyed)
  Sequencing primers: 5′ CTCCCCTTCCCGGCCACCTTGGTCG
Terms and licenses: Academic/Nonprofit Terms; Industry Terms: Not Available to Industry
Depositor comments: sHRPa is the large split HRP fragment. It consists of amino acids 1-213 of horseradish peroxidase (HRP) with the following 4 mutations: T21I, P78S, R93G, N175S. The plasmid contains the following features (including promoter region): PacI-SynapsinP-XbaI- NRX3β ss-AgeI-sHRPa-5 aa linker-flag-MfeI-NRX(36-330 aa)-2x HA-NRX(331-429 aa)-stop-AscI Human synapsin promoter 5 aa linker: GSGSG Lentiviral vector. Derived from FCGW with human synapsin1 promoter replacing CMV.
How to cite: Synapsin sHRPa-NRX in FSW lentiviral vector was a gift from Alice Ting (Addgene plasmid # 73147 ; http://n2t.net/addgene:73147 ; RRID:Addgene_73147)
