[The description below was written by a language model from this plasmid's Addgene catalogue record and pLannotate feature annotations shown in this document.]
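Description:
Synapsin sHRPa-NRX in FSW lentiviral vector is a 10,485 bp HIV-1-based lentiviral transfer plasmid that can also be used directly for transfection of mammalian cells. The FSW backbone derives from FCGW, with the human synapsin I promoter replacing the internal CMV promoter. In bacteria it is maintained through a high-copy ColE1/pUC-type origin and selected with ampicillin (AmpR). The backbone also carries an f1 origin and an SV40/EM7-driven BleoR cassette, which lies outside the LTR-flanked region. A CMV enhancer/promoter upstream of the truncated 5' LTR drives genomic RNA production in packaging cells. The viral elements are the Ψ packaging signal with a partial gag sequence, RRE for Rev-dependent nuclear export, cPPT/CTS, WPRE downstream of the insert to enhance expression, and a 3' LTR followed by a bGH polyadenylation signal.

The 2,034 bp payload sits between XbaI and AscI sites and is expressed from the neuron-specific human synapsin promoter. It encodes the neurexin-3β signal sequence, then sHRPa, a five-residue Gly/Ser linker and a Flag tag. These are followed by neurexin residues 36–330, a 2x HA tag, and neurexin residues 331–429. sHRPa is the large fragment of split horseradish peroxidase, comprising residues 1–213 with the mutations T21I, P78S, R93G and N175S. This arrangement displays the fragment on the extracellular terminus of neurexin. The catalogue lists the insert species as human/synthetic, whereas the automated annotation matched the neurexin segments to a bovine NRXN3 reference entry.

According to the associated publication title, the split HRP system is used to detect intercellular protein-protein interactions and to visualize synapses sensitively. Peroxidase activity would presumably be restored when sHRPa meets the complementary small fragment, which is not part of this plasmid.
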