Features (pLannotate 1.2.2; 33 found; start..end, strand, type, name):
     31..83      -  misc_feature   bom (fragment): basis of mobility region from pBR322
    238..617     +  enhancer       CMV enhancer: human cytomegalovirus immediate early enhancer
    618..817     +  promoter       CMV promoter: human cytomegalovirus (CMV) immediate early promoter
    835..1015    +  LTR            5' LTR (truncated): truncated 5' long terminal repeat (LTR) from HIV-1
   1062..1187    +  misc_feature   HIV-1 Ψ: packaging signal of human immunodeficiency virus type 1
   1171..1534    +  CDS            HIV-1 gag (fragment): gag protein from human immunodeficiency virus 1; gag
   1680..1913    +  misc_feature   RRE: The Rev response element (RRE) of HIV-1 allows for Rev-dependent mRNA export from the nucleus to the cytoplasm.
   2290..2390    +  CDS            Rev (fragment): human immunodeficiency virus 1 (HIV-1) Rev protein; rev; enhances nuclear export of unspliced and incompletely spliced viral mRNAs
   2440..2557    +  misc_feature   cPPT/CTS: central polypurine tract and central termination sequence of HIV-1
   2636..3083    +  promoter       hSyn promoter: human synapsin I promoter; confers neuron-specific expression (Kügler et al., 2003)
   3097..3204    +  CDS            NRXN3 (fragment): NRX3B_BOVIN - Experimental evidence at protein level: Swiss-Prot protein existence level 1. Neuronal cell surface protein that may be involved in cell recognition and cell adhesion. May play a role in angiogenesis (By similarity). From Bos taurus (Bovine).
   3199..3846    +  CDS            PRXC1A (fragment): PER1A_ARMRU - Also known as HPRC1. Experimental evidence at protein level: Swiss-Prot protein existence level 1. Removal of H(2)O(2), oxidation of toxic reductants, biosynthesis and degradation of lignin, suberization, auxin catabolism, response to environmental stresses such as wounding, pathogen attack and oxidative stress. These functions might be dependent on each isozyme/isoform in each plant tissue. From Armoracia rusticana (Horseradish) (Armoracia laphatifolia).
   3865..3885    +  CDS            3xFLAG (fragment): three tandem FLAG® epitope tags
   3892..5127    +  CDS            NRXN3 (fragment): NRX3B_BOVIN - Experimental evidence at protein level: Swiss-Prot protein existence level 1. Neuronal cell surface protein that may be involved in cell recognition and cell adhesion. May play a role in angiogenesis (By similarity). From Bos taurus (Bovine).
   5152..5177    +  misc_feature   MCS (fragment): pBluescript multiple cloning site
   5177..5765    +  misc_feature   WPRE: woodchuck hepatitis virus posttranscriptional regulatory element
   5702..6283    +  CDS            nef (fragment): NEF_HV1H2 - Experimental evidence at protein level: Swiss-Prot protein existence level 1. Extracellular Nef protein targets CD4(+) T-lymphocytes for apoptosis by interacting with CXCR4 surface receptors. From Human immunodeficiency virus type 1 group M subtype B (isolate HXB2) (HIV-1).
   6290..6470    +  LTR            5' LTR (truncated): truncated 5' long terminal repeat (LTR) from HIV-1
   6502..6726    +  polyA_signal   bGH poly(A) signal: bovine growth hormone polyadenylation signal
   6730..6751    +  promoter       SV40 promoter (fragment): SV40 enhancer and early promoter
   6772..7200    +  rep_origin     f1 ori (sequence partly withheld): f1 bacteriophage origin of replication; arrow indicates direction of (+) strand synthesis
   7214..7543    +  promoter       SV40 promoter: SV40 enhancer and early promoter
   7591..7638    +  promoter       EM7 promoter: synthetic bacterial promoter&nbsp
   7657..8031    +  CDS            BleoR: antibiotic-binding protein; Sh ble from Streptoalloteichus hindustanus; confers resistance to bleomycin, phleomycin, and Zeocin™
   8041..8166    +  CDS            ble (fragment): BLE_KLEPN - Experimental evidence at protein level: Swiss-Prot protein existence level 1. Binding protein with a strong affinity to the bleomycin family of antibiotics. Binds to CL990; an antimitotic-antibiotic compound. From Klebsiella pneumoniae.
   8161..8282    +  polyA_signal   SV40 poly(A) signal: SV40 polyadenylation signal
   8355..8371    -  protein_bind   lac operator: The lac repressor binds to the lac operator to inhibit transcription in E. coli. This inhibition can be relieved by adding lactose or isopropyl-β-D-thiogalactopyranoside (IPTG). lac repressor encoded by lacI
   8379..8409    -  promoter       lac promoter: promoter for the E. coli lac operon
   8424..8445    -  protein_bind   CAP binding site: CAP binding activates transcription in the presence of cAMP. E. coli catabolite activator protein
   8458..8550    -  CDS            lacI (fragment): lac repressor; lacI; The lac repressor binds to the lac operator to inhibit transcription in E. coli. This inhibition can be relieved by adding lactose or isopropyl-β-D-thiogalactopyranoside (IPTG).
   8733..9321    -  rep_origin     ori: high-copy-number ColE1/pMB1/pBR322/pUC origin of replication
   9492..10352   -  CDS            AmpR: β-lactamase; bla; confers resistance to ampicillin, carbenicillin, and related antibiotics
  10353..10457   -  promoter       AmpR promoter: bla
>Addgene plasmid #73147 | Synapsin sHRPa-NRX in FSW lentiviral vector | depositor full sequence | sequence record 134524 | Full plasmid sequence
GTCGACGGATCGGGAGATCTCCCGATCCCCTATGGTGCACTCTCAGTACAATCTGCTCTGATGCCGCATA
GTTAAGCCAGTATCTGCTCCCTGCTTGTGTGTTGGAGGTCGCTGAGTAGTGCGCGAGCAAAATTTAAGCT
ACAACAAGGCAAGGCTTGACCGACAATTGCATGAAGAATCTGCTTAGGGTTAGGCGTTTTGCGCTGCTTC
GCGATGTACGGGCCAGATATACGCGTTGACATTGATTATTGACTAGTTATTAATAGTAATCAATTACGGG
GTCATTAGTTCATAGCCCATATATGGAGTTCCGCGTTACATAACTTACGGTAAATGGCCCGCCTGGCTGA
CCGCCCAACGACCCCCGCCCATTGACGTCAATAATGACGTATGTTCCCATAGTAACGCCAATAGGGACTT
TCCATTGACGTCAATGGGTGGAGTATTTACGGTAAACTGCCCACTTGGCAGTACATCAAGTGTATCATAT
GCCAAGTACGCCCCCTATTGACGTCAATGACGGTAAATGGCCCGCCTGGCATTATGCCCAGTACATGACC
TTATGGGACTTTCCTACTTGGCAGTACATCTACGTATTAGTCATCGCTATTACCATGGTGATGCGGTTTT
GGCAGTACATCAATGGGCGTGGATAGCGGTTTGACTCACGGGGATTTCCAAGTCTCCACCCCATTGACGT
CAATGGGAGTTTGTTTTGGCACCAAAATCAACGGGACTTTCCAAAATGTCGTAACAACTCCGCCCCATTG
ACGCAAATGGGCGGTAGGCGTGTACGGTGGGAGGTCTATATAAGCAGCGCGTTTTGCCTGTACTGGGTCT
CTCTGGTTAGACCAGATCTGAGCCTGGGAGCTCTCTGGCTAACTAGGGAACCCACTGCTTAAGCCTCAAT
AAAGCTTGCCTTGAGTGCTTCAAGTAGTGTGTGCCCGTCTGTTGTGTGACTCTGGTAACTAGAGATCCCT
CAGACCCTTTTAGTCAGTGTGGAAAATCTCTAGCAGTGGCGCCCGAACAGGGACTTGAAAGCGAAAGGGA
AACCAGAGGAGCTCTCTCGACGCAGGACTCGGCTTGCTGAAGCGCGCACGGCAAGAGGCGAGGGGCGGCG
ACTGGTGAGTACGCCAAAAATTTTGACTAGCGGAGGCTAGAAGGAGAGAGATGGGTGCGAGAGCGTCAGT
ATTAAGCGGGGGAGAATTAGATCGCGATGGGAAAAAATTCGGTTAAGGCCAGGGGGAAAGAAAAAATATA
AATTAAAACATATAGTATGGGCAAGCAGGGAGCTAGAACGATTCGCAGTTAATCCTGGCCTGTTAGAAAC
ATCAGAAGGCTGTAGACAAATACTGGGACAGCTACAACCATCCCTTCAGACAGGATCAGAAGAACTTAGA
TCATTATATAATACAGTAGCAACCCTCTATTGTGTGCATCAAAGGATAGAGATAAAAGACACCAAGGAAG
CTTTAGACAAGATAGAGGAAGAGCAAAACAAAAGTAAGACCACCGCACAGCAAGCGGCCGCTGATCTTCA
GACCTGGAGGAGGAGATATGAGGGACAATTGGAGAAGTGAATTATATAAATATAAAGTAGTAAAAATTGA
ACCATTAGGAGTAGCACCCACCAAGGCAAAGAGAAGAGTGGTGCAGAGAGAAAAAAGAGCAGTGGGAATA
GGAGCTTTGTTCCTTGGGTTCTTGGGAGCAGCAGGAAGCACTATGGGCGCAGCGTCAATGACGCTGACGG
TACAGGCCAGACAATTATTGTCTGGTATAGTGCAGCAGCAGAACAATTTGCTGAGGGCTATTGAGGCGCA
ACAGCATCTGTTGCAACTCACAGTCTGGGGCATCAAGCAGCTCCAGGCAAGAATCCTGGCTGTGGAAAGA
TACCTAAAGGATCAACAGCTCCTGGGGATTTGGGGTTGCTCTGGAAAACTCATTTGCACCACTGCTGTGC
CTTGGAATGCTAGTTGGAGTAATAAATCTCTGGAACAGATTTGGAATCACACGACCTGGATGGAGTGGGA
CAGAGAAATTAACAATTACACAAGCTTAATACACTCCTTAATTGAAGAATCGCAAAACCAGCAAGAAAAG
AATGAACAAGAATTATTGGAATTAGATAAATGGGCAAGTTTGTGGAATTGGTTTAACATAACAAATTGGC
TGTGGTATATAAAATTATTCATAATGATAGTAGGAGGCTTGGTAGGTTTAAGAATAGTTTTTGCTGTACT
TTCTATAGTGAATAGAGTTAGGCAGGGATATTCACCATTATCGTTTCAGACCCACCTCCCAACCCCGAGG
GGACCCGACAGGCCCGAAGGAATAGAAGAAGAAGGTGGAGAGAGAGACAGAGACAGATCCATTCGATTAG
TGAACGGATCGGCACTGCGTGCGCCAATTCTGCAGACAAATGGCAGTATTCATCCACAATTTTAAAAGAA
AAGGGGGGATTGGGGGGTACAGTGCAGGGGAAAGAATAGTAGACATAATAGCAACAGACATACAAACTAA
AGAATTACAAAAACAAATTACAAAAATTCAAAATTTTCGGGTTTATTACAGGGACAGCAGAGATCCAGTT
TGGTTAATTAATACCGCCATGCATCTGCAGAGGGCCCTGCGTATGAGTGCAAGTGGGTTTTAGGACCAGG
ATGAGGCGGGGTGGGGGTGCCTACCTGACGACCGACCCCGACCCACTGGACAAGCACCCAACCCCCATTC
CCCAAATTGCGCATCCCCTATCAGAGAGGGGGAGGGGAAACAGGATGCGGCGAGGCGCGTGCGCACTGCC
AGCTTCAGCACCGCGGACAGTGCCTTCGCCCCCGCCTGGCGGCGCGCGCCACCGCCGCCTCAGCACTGAA
GGCGCGCTGACGTCACTCGCCGGTCCCCCGCAAACTCCCCTTCCCGGCCACCTTGGTCGCGTCCGCGCCG
CCGCCGGCCCAGCCGGACCGCACCACGCGAGGCGCGAGATAGGGGGGCACGGGCGCGACCATCTGCGCTG
CGGCGCCGGCGACTCAGCGCTGCCTCAGTCTGCGGTGGGCAGCGGAGGAGTCGTGTCGTGCCTGAGAGCG
CAGTCTAGACGCCACCATGCACCTGAGAATCCACGCGAGACGGAGCCCTCCTCGCCGGCCGGCCTGGACG
CTTGGGATCTGGTTCCTGTTCTGGGGATGTATCGTCAGCTCTGTATGGAGTACCGGTCAGCTTACTCCAA
CTTTCTACGATAACTCTTGTCCTAACGTGAGCAACATCGTGCGAGATATTATCGTGAACGAGTTGCGGTC
TGATCCGAGGATAGCCGCTTCAATTTTGCGGCTGCATTTCCACGATTGTTTTGTAAACGGCTGTGATGCT
TCCATCCTCCTCGACAATACCACCTCTTTCAGGACTGAAAAGGATGCCTTCGGTAACGCGAATAGTGCTA
GAGGGTTTTCCGTGATCGATAGAATGAAAGCCGCTGTGGAGAGCGCCTGCCCCGGGACAGTTAGTTGTGC
AGACCTTCTGACCATAGCGGCCCAGCAATCCGTGACGCTGGCCGGTGGCCCCAGCTGGAGGGTCCCCCTG
GGAAGGAGGGACTCTCTGCAGGCTTTTCTGGACTTGGCAAACGCAAACCTGCCTGCTCCCTTCTTCACTC
TTCCCCAGCTGAAGGATTCCTTCAGGAATGTCGGCCTGAACCGAAGTAGTGATTTGGTGGCTCTGTCCGG
AGGCCACACATTCGGCAAGAGTCAGTGCAGGTTCATCATGGACAGACTGTATAACTTTTCCAACACCGGC
TTGCCTGACCCTACCCTGAACACAACATACTTGCAGACTCTCAGAGGACTGTGTCCGCTCAATGGCGGCT
CGGGCTCGGGCGACTACAAGGATGACGACGATAAGCAATTGTCTTCTAATGTAGCTTCCTCCTCCTCCAC
CTCTTCCTCGCCGGGGTCTCACTCTCAGCACGAGCACCATTTCCATGGCAGCAAGCATCACTCAGTGCCT
ATTTCTATCTATCGTTCCCCTGTTTCCCTTCGAGGAGGACACGCTGGCGCTACGTACATCTTTGGGAAAA
GTGGTGGGCTTATCCTCTACACCTGGCCAGCCAATGACAGGCCCAGCACGCGGTCTGACCGCCTTGCCGT
GGGCTTCAGCACCACTGTGAAGGATGGCATCTTGGTCCGCATCGACAGTGCTCCAGGACTTGGTGACTTC
CTCCAGCTTCACATAGAACAGGGGAAAATTGGAGTTGTCTTCAACATTGGCACAGTTGACATCTCCATCA
AAGAGGAGAGAACCCCTGTAAATGACGGCAAATACCATGTGGTACGCTTCACCAGGAACGGCGGCAACGC
CACCCTGCAGGTGGACAACTGGCCAGTGAATGAACATTATCCTACAGGCCGGCAGTTAACCATCTTCAAC
ACTCAGGCGCAAATAGCCATTGGTGGAAAGGACAAAGGACGCCTCTTCCAAGGCCAACTCTCTGGGCTCT
ATTATGATGGTTTGAAAGTACTGAACATGGCGGCTGAGAACAACCCCAATATTAAAATCAATGGAAGTGT
TCGGCTGGTTGGAGAAGTCCCATCAATTTTGGGAACAACACAGACGACCTCCATGCCACCAGAAATGTCT
ACTACTGTCATGGAAACCACTACTACAATGGCGACTACCACAACCCGTAAGAATCGCTCTACAGCCAGCA
TTCAGCCAACATCAGATGATCTTGTTTCATCTGCTGAATGTTCAAGTGATGATGAAGACTTTGTTGAATG
TGAGCCGAGTACAGCATACCCATACGATGTTCCAGATTACGCTTATCCTTACGACGTACCTGACTATGCT
AACCCCACGGAGCCGGGAATCAGACGGGTTCCGGGGGCCTCAGAGGTGATCCGGGAGTCGAGCAGCACAA
CAGGGATGGTCGTCGGCATTGTGGCTGCTGCCGCCCTCTGCATCTTGATCCTCCTGTACGCCATGTACAA
GTACAGGAACAGGGACGAGGGGTCCTATCAAGTGGACGAGACGCGGAACTACATCAGCAACTCCGCCCAG
AGCAACGGCACGCTCATGAAGGAGAAGCAGCAGAGCTCGAAGAGCGGCCACAAGAAACAGAAAAACAAGG
ACAGGGAGTATTACGTGTAGGTCGACGGCGCGCCCCTGCAGGGAATTCGATATCAAGCTTATCGATAATC
AACCTCTGGATTACAAAATTTGTGAAAGATTGACTGGTATTCTTAACTATGTTGCTCCTTTTACGCTATG
TGGATACGCTGCTTTAATGCCTTTGTATCATGCTATTGCTTCCCGTATGGCTTTCATTTTCTCCTCCTTG
TATAAATCCTGGTTGCTGTCTCTTTATGAGGAGTTGTGGCCCGTTGTCAGGCAACGTGGCGTGGTGTGCA
CTGTGTTTGCTGACGCAACCCCCACTGGTTGGGGCATTGCCACCACCTGTCAGCTCCTTTCCGGGACTTT
CGCTTTCCCCCTCCCTATTGCCACGGCGGAACTCATCGCCGCCTGCCTTGCCCGCTGCTGGACAGGGGCT
CGGCTGTTGGGCACTGACAATTCCGTGGTGTTGTCGGGGAAATCATCGTCCTTTCCTTGGCTGCTCGCCT
GTGTTGCCACCTGGATTCTGCGCGGGACGTCCTTCTGCTACGTCCCTTCGGCCCTCAATCCAGCGGACCT
TCCTTCCCGCGGCCTGCTGCCGGCTCTGCGGCCTCTTCCGCGTCTTCGCCTTCGCCCTCAGACGAGTCGG
ATCTCCCTTTGGGCCGCCTCCCCGCATCGATACCGTCGACCTCGAGACCTAGAAAAACATGGAGCAATCA
CAAGTAGCAATACAGCAGCTACCAATGCTGATTGTGCCTGGCTAGAAGCACAAGAGGAGGAGGAGGTGGG
TTTTCCAGTCACACCTCAGGTACCTTTAAGACCAATGACTTACAAGGCAGCTGTAGATCTTAGCCACTTT
TTAAAAGAAAAGGGGGGACTGGAAGGGCTAATTCACTCCCAACGAAGACAAGATATCCTTGATCTGTGGA
TCTACCACACACAAGGCTACTTCCCTGATTGGCAGAACTACACACCAGGGCCAGGGATCAGATATCCACT
GACCTTTGGATGGTGCTACAAGCTAGTACCAGTTGAGCAAGAGAAGGTAGAAGAAGCCAATGAAGGAGAG
AACACCCGCTTGTTACACCCTGTGAGCCTGCATGGGATGGATGACCCGGAGAGAGAAGTATTAGAGTGGA
GGTTTGACAGCCGCCTAGCATTTCATCACATGGCCCGAGAGCTGCATCCGGACTGTACTGGGTCTCTCTG
GTTAGACCAGATCTGAGCCTGGGAGCTCTCTGGCTAACTAGGGAACCCACTGCTTAAGCCTCAATAAAGC
TTGCCTTGAGTGCTTCAAGTAGTGTGTGCCCGTCTGTTGTGTGACTCTGGTAACTAGAGATCCCTCAGAC
CCTTTTAGTCAGTGTGGAAAATCTCTAGCAGGGCCCGTTTAAACCCGCTGATCAGCCTCGACTGTGCCTT
CTAGTTGCCAGCCATCTGTTGTTTGCCCCTCCCCCGTGCCTTCCTTGACCCTGGAAGGTGCCACTCCCAC
TGTCCTTTCCTAATAAAATGAGGAAATTGCATCGCATTGTCTGAGTAGGTGTCATTCTATTCTGGGGGGT
GGGGTGGGGCAGGACAGCAAGGGGGAGGATTGGGAAGACAATAGCAGGCATGCTGGGGATGCGGTGGGCT
CTATGGCTTCTGAGGCGGAAAGAACCAGCTGGGGCTCTAGGGGGTATCCCC
[124 nt withheld, positions 6772-6895]
C
[91 nt withheld, positions 6897-6987]
A
[49 nt withheld, positions 6989-7037]
CCTTTGACGTTGGAGTCCACGTTCTTT
[37 nt withheld, positions 7065-7101]
ACCCTATCTCGGTCTATTCTTTTGATTTATAAGGGATTTTGCCGATTTCGGCCTATTGGTTAAAAAATGA
GCTGATTTAACAAAAATTTAACGCGAATTAATTCTGTGGAATGTGTGTCAGTTAGGGTGTGGAAAGTCCC
CAGGCTCCCCAGCAGGCAGAAGTATGCAAAGCATGCATCTCAATTAGTCAGCAACCAGGTGTGGAAAGTC
CCCAGGCTCCCCAGCAGGCAGAAGTATGCAAAGCATGCATCTCAATTAGTCAGCAACCATAGTCCCGCCC
CTAACTCCGCCCATCCCGCCCCTAACTCCGCCCAGTTCCGCCCATTCTCCGCCCCATGGCTGACTAATTT
TTTTTATTTATGCAGAGGCCGAGGCCGCCTCTGCCTCTGAGCTATTCCAGAAGTAGTGAGGAGGCTTTTT
TGGAGGCCTAGGCTTTTGCAAAAAGCTCCCGGGAGCTTGTATATCCATTTTCGGATCTGATCAGCACGTG
TTGACAATTAATCATCGGCATAGTATATCGGCATAGTATAATACGACAAGGTGAGGAACTAAACCATGGC
CAAGTTGACCAGTGCCGTTCCGGTGCTCACCGCGCGCGACGTCGCCGGAGCGGTCGAGTTCTGGACCGAC
CGGCTCGGGTTCTCCCGGGACTTCGTGGAGGACGACTTCGCCGGTGTGGTCCGGGACGACGTGACCCTGT
TCATCAGCGCGGTCCAGGACCAGGTGGTGCCGGACAACACCCTGGCCTGGGTGTGGGTGCGCGGCCTGGA
CGAGCTGTACGCCGAGTGGTCGGAGGTCGTGTCCACGAACTTCCGGGACGCCTCCGGGCCGGCCATGACC
GAGATCGGCGAGCAGCCGTGGGGGCGGGAGTTCGCCCTGCGCGACCCGGCCGGCAACTGCGTGCACTTCG
TGGCCGAGGAGCAGGACTGACACGTGCTACGAGATTTCGATTCCACCGCCGCCTTCTATGAAAGGTTGGG
CTTCGGAATCGTTTTCCGGGACGCCGGCTGGATGATCCTCCAGCGCGGGGATCTCATGCTGGAGTTCTTC
GCCCACCCCAACTTGTTTATTGCAGCTTATAATGGTTACAAATAAAGCAATAGCATCACAAATTTCACAA
ATAAAGCATTTTTTTCACTGCATTCTAGTTGTGGTTTGTCCAAACTCATCAATGTATCTTATCATGTCTG
TATACCGTCGACCTCTAGCTAGAGCTTGGCGTAATCATGGTCATAGCTGTTTCCTGTGTGAAATTGTTAT
CCGCTCACAATTCCACACAACATACGAGCCGGAAGCATAAAGTGTAAAGCCTGGGGTGCCTAATGAGTGA
GCTAACTCACATTAATTGCGTTGCGCTCACTGCCCGCTTTCCAGTCGGGAAACCTGTCGTGCCAGCTGCA
TTAATGAATCGGCCAACGCGCGGGGAGAGGCGGTTTGCGTATTGGGCGCTCTTCCGCTTCCTCGCTCACT
GACTCGCTGCGCTCGGTCGTTCGGCTGCGGCGAGCGGTATCAGCTCACTCAAAGGCGGTAATACGGTTAT
CCACAGAATCAGGGGATAACGCAGGAAAGAACATGTGAGCAAAAGGCCAGCAAAAGGCCAGGAACCGTAA
AAAGGCCGCGTTGCTGGCGTTTTTCCATAGGCTCCGCCCCCCTGACGAGCATCACAAAAATCGACGCTCA
AGTCAGAGGTGGCGAAACCCGACAGGACTATAAAGATACCAGGCGTTTCCCCCTGGAAGCTCCCTCGTGC
GCTCTCCTGTTCCGACCCTGCCGCTTACCGGATACCTGTCCGCCTTTCTCCCTTCGGGAAGCGTGGCGCT
TTCTCATAGCTCACGCTGTAGGTATCTCAGTTCGGTGTAGGTCGTTCGCTCCAAGCTGGGCTGTGTGCAC
GAACCCCCCGTTCAGCCCGACCGCTGCGCCTTATCCGGTAACTATCGTCTTGAGTCCAACCCGGTAAGAC
ACGACTTATCGCCACTGGCAGCAGCCACTGGTAACAGGATTAGCAGAGCGAGGTATGTAGGCGGTGCTAC
AGAGTTCTTGAAGTGGTGGCCTAACTACGGCTACACTAGAAGAACAGTATTTGGTATCTGCGCTCTGCTG
AAGCCAGTTACCTTCGGAAAAAGAGTTGGTAGCTCTTGATCCGGCAAACAAACCACCGCTGGTAGCGGTG
GTTTTTTTGTTTGCAAGCAGCAGATTACGCGCAGAAAAAAAGGATCTCAAGAAGATCCTTTGATCTTTTC
TACGGGGTCTGACGCTCAGTGGAACGAAAACTCACGTTAAGGGATTTTGGTCATGAGATTATCAAAAAGG
ATCTTCACCTAGATCCTTTTAAATTAAAAATGAAGTTTTAAATCAATCTAAAGTATATATGAGTAAACTT
GGTCTGACAGTTACCAATGCTTAATCAGTGAGGCACCTATCTCAGCGATCTGTCTATTTCGTTCATCCAT
AGTTGCCTGACTCCCCGTCGTGTAGATAACTACGATACGGGAGGGCTTACCATCTGGCCCCAGTGCTGCA
ATGATACCGCGAGACCCACGCTCACCGGCTCCAGATTTATCAGCAATAAACCAGCCAGCCGGAAGGGCCG
AGCGCAGAAGTGGTCCTGCAACTTTATCCGCCTCCATCCAGTCTATTAATTGTTGCCGGGAAGCTAGAGT
AAGTAGTTCGCCAGTTAATAGTTTGCGCAACGTTGTTGCCATTGCTACAGGCATCGTGGTGTCACGCTCG
TCGTTTGGTATGGCTTCATTCAGCTCCGGTTCCCAACGATCAAGGCGAGTTACATGATCCCCCATGTTGT
GCAAAAAAGCGGTTAGCTCCTTCGGTCCTCCGATCGTTGTCAGAAGTAAGTTGGCCGCAGTGTTATCACT
CATGGTTATGGCAGCACTGCATAATTCTCTTACTGTCATGCCATCCGTAAGATGCTTTTCTGTGACTGGT
GAGTACTCAACCAAGTCATTCTGAGAATAGTGTATGCGGCGACCGAGTTGCTCTTGCCCGGCGTCAATAC
GGGATAATACCGCGCCACATAGCAGAACTTTAAAAGTGCTCATCATTGGAAAACGTTCTTCGGGGCGAAA
ACTCTCAAGGATCTTACCGCTGTTGAGATCCAGTTCGATGTAACCCACTCGTGCACCCAACTGATCTTCA
GCATCTTTTACTTTCACCAGCGTTTCTGGGTGAGCAAAAACAGGAAGGCAAAATGCCGCAAAAAAGGGAA
TAAGGGCGACACGGAAATGTTGAATACTCATACTCTTCCTTTTTCAATATTATTGAAGCATTTATCAGGG
TTATTGTCTCATGAGCGGATACATATTTGAATGTATTTAGAAAAATAAACAAATAGGGGTTCCGCGCACA
TTTCCCCGAAAAGTGCCACCTGAC
