>Addgene plasmid #73147 | Synapsin sHRPa-NRX in FSW lentiviral vector | depositor partial sequence | sequence record 134525 | Coding region
ATGCACCTGAGAATCCACGCGAGACGGAGCCCTCCTCGCCGGCCGGCCTGGACGCTTGGGATCTGGTTCC
TGTTCTGGGGATGTATCGTCAGCTCTGTATGGAGTACCGGTCAGCTTACTCCAACTTTCTACGATAACTC
TTGTCCTAACGTGAGCAACATCGTGCGAGATATTATCGTGAACGAGTTGCGGTCTGATCCGAGGATAGCC
GCTTCAATTTTGCGGCTGCATTTCCACGATTGTTTTGTAAACGGCTGTGATGCTTCCATCCTCCTCGACA
ATACCACCTCTTTCAGGACTGAAAAGGATGCCTTCGGTAACGCGAATAGTGCTAGAGGGTTTTCCGTGAT
CGATAGAATGAAAGCCGCTGTGGAGAGCGCCTGCCCCGGGACAGTTAGTTGTGCAGACCTTCTGACCATA
GCGGCCCAGCAATCCGTGACGCTGGCCGGTGGCCCCAGCTGGAGGGTCCCCCTGGGAAGGAGGGACTCTC
TGCAGGCTTTTCTGGACTTGGCAAACGCAAACCTGCCTGCTCCCTTCTTCACTCTTCCCCAGCTGAAGGA
TTCCTTCAGGAATGTCGGCCTGAACCGAAGTAGTGATTTGGTGGCTCTGTCCGGAGGCCACACATTCGGC
AAGAGTCAGTGCAGGTTCATCATGGACAGACTGTATAACTTTTCCAACACCGGCTTGCCTGACCCTACCC
TGAACACAACATACTTGCAGACTCTCAGAGGACTGTGTCCGCTCAATGGCGGCTCGGGCTCGGGCGACTA
CAAGGATGACGACGATAAGCAATTGTCTTCTAATGTAGCTTCCTCCTCCTCCACCTCTTCCTCGCCGGGG
TCTCACTCTCAGCACGAGCACCATTTCCATGGCAGCAAGCATCACTCAGTGCCTATTTCTATCTATCGTT
CCCCTGTTTCCCTTCGAGGAGGACACGCTGGCGCTACGTACATCTTTGGGAAAAGTGGTGGGCTTATCCT
CTACACCTGGCCAGCCAATGACAGGCCCAGCACGCGGTCTGACCGCCTTGCCGTGGGCTTCAGCACCACT
GTGAAGGATGGCATCTTGGTCCGCATCGACAGTGCTCCAGGACTTGGTGACTTCCTCCAGCTTCACATAG
AACAGGGGAAAATTGGAGTTGTCTTCAACATTGGCACAGTTGACATCTCCATCAAAGAGGAGAGAACCCC
TGTAAATGACGGCAAATACCATGTGGTACGCTTCACCAGGAACGGCGGCAACGCCACCCTGCAGGTGGAC
AACTGGCCAGTGAATGAACATTATCCTACAGGCCGGCAGTTAACCATCTTCAACACTCAGGCGCAAATAG
CCATTGGTGGAAAGGACAAAGGACGCCTCTTCCAAGGCCAACTCTCTGGGCTCTATTATGATGGTTTGAA
AGTACTGAACATGGCGGCTGAGAACAACCCCAATATTAAAATCAATGGAAGTGTTCGGCTGGTTGGAGAA
GTCCCATCAATTTTGGGAACAACACAGACGACCTCCATGCCACCAGAAATGTCTACTACTGTCATGGAAA
CCACTACTACAATGGCGACTACCACAACCCGTAAGAATCGCTCTACAGCCAGCATTCAGCCAACATCAGA
TGATCTTGTTTCATCTGCTGAATGTTCAAGTGATGATGAAGACTTTGTTGAATGTGAGCCGAGTACAGCA
TACCCATACGATGTTCCAGATTACGCTTATCCTTACGACGTACCTGACTATGCTAACCCCACGGAGCCGG
GAATCAGACGGGTTCCGGGGGCCTCAGAGGTGATCCGGGAGTCGAGCAGCACAACAGGGATGGTCGTCGG
CATTGTGGCTGCTGCCGCCCTCTGCATCTTGATCCTCCTGTACGCCATGTACAAGTACAGGAACAGGGAC
GAGGGGTCCTATCAAGTGGACGAGACGCGGAACTACATCAGCAACTCCGCCCAGAGCAACGGCACGCTCA
TGAAGGAGAAGCAGCAGAGCTCGAAGAGCGGCCACAAGAAACAGAAAAACAAGGACAGGGAGTATTACGT
GTAG
