>Addgene plasmid #73147 | Synapsin sHRPa-NRX in FSW lentiviral vector | addgene partial sequence | sequence record 150028 | pMH4-5 5'-gactcagcgctgcctcagtctg-3'
TAGACGCCACCATGCACCTGAGAATCCACGCGAGACGGAGCCCTCCTCGCCGGCCGGCCTGGACGCTTGG
GATCTGGTTCCTGTTCTGGGGATGTATCGTCAGCTCTGTATGGAGTACCGGTCAGCTTACTCCAACTTTC
TACGATAACTCTTGTCCTAACGTGAGCAACATCGTGCGAGATATTATCGTGAACGAGTTGCGGTCTGATC
CGAGGATAGCCGCTTCAATTTTGCGGCTGCATTTCCACGATTGTTTTGTAAACGGCTGTGATGCTTCCAT
CCTCCTCGACAATACCACCTCTTTCAGGACTGAAAAGGATGCCTTCGGTAACGCGAATAGTGCTAGAGGG
TTTTCCGTGATCGATAGAATGAAAGCCGCTGTGGAGAGCGCCTGCCCCGGGACAGTTAGTTGTGCAGACC
TTCTGACCATAGCGGCCCAGCAATCCGTGACGCTGGCCGGTGGCCCCAGCTGGAGGGTCCCCCTGGGAAG
GAGGGACTCTCTGCAGGCTTTTCTGGACTTGGCAAACGCAAACCTGCCTGCTCCCTTCTTCACTCTTCCC
CAGCTGAAGGATTCCTTCAGGAATGTCGGCCTGAACCGAAGTAGTGATTTGGTGGCTCTGTCCGGAGGCC
ACACATTCGGCAAGAGTCAGTGCAGGTTCATCATGGACAGACTGTATAACTTTTCCAACACCGGCTTGCC
TGACCCTACCCTGAACACAACATACTTGCAGACTCTCAGAGGACTGTGTCCGCTCAATGGCGGCTCGGGC
TCGGGCGACTACAAGGATGACGACGAT
