>Addgene plasmid #73147 | Synapsin sHRPa-NRX in FSW lentiviral vector | addgene partial sequence | sequence record 150570 | hNRX3b-F1 5'-ggcagttaaccatcttcaacac-3'
AGCTGGTGGAGGAAAGGACGCCTCTTCCAAGGCCAACTCTCTGGGCTCTATTATGATGGTTTGAAAGTAC
TGAACATGGCGGCTGAGAACAACCCCAATATTAAAATCAATGGAAGTGTTCGGCTGGTTGGAGAAGTCCC
ATCAATTTTGGGAACAACACAGACGACCTCCATGCCACCAGAAATGTCTACTACTGTCATGGAAACCACT
ACTACAATGGCGACTACCACAACCCGTAAGAATCGCTCTACAGCCAGCATTCAGCCAACATCAGATGATC
TTGTTTCATCTGCTGAATGTTCAAGTGATGATGAAGACTTTGTTGAATGTGAGCCGAGTACAGCATACCC
ATACGATGTTCCAGATTACGCTTATCCTTACGACGTACCTGACTATGCTAACCCCACGGAGCCGGGAATC
AGACGGGTTCCGGGGGCCTCAGAGGTGATCCGGGAGTCGAGCAGCACAACAGGGATGGTCGTCGGCATTG
TGGCTGCTGCCGCCCTCTGCATCTTGATCCTCCTGTACGCCATGTACAAGTACAGGAACAGGGACGAGGG
GTCCTATCAAGTGGACGAGACGCGGAACTACATCAGCAACTCCGCCCAGAGCAACGGCACGCTCATGAAG
GAGAAGCAGCAGAGCTCGAAGAGCGGCCACAAGAAACAGAAAAACAAGGACAGGGAGTATTACGTGTAGG
TCGACGGCGCGCCCCTGCAGGGAATTCGATATCAAGCTTATCGATAATCAACCTCTGGATTACAAAATTT
GTGAAAGATTGACTGGTATTCTTAACTATGTTGCTCCTTTTACGCTATGTGGATACGCTGCTTTAATGCC
TTTGTATCATGCTATTGCTTCCCGTATGGCTTTCATTTTCTCCTCCTTGTATAAATCCTGGTTGCTGTCT
CTT
